>Addgene plasmid #17336 | Jag1-HA pIRES | addgene full sequence | sequence record 403518
TTGAGATCCTTTTTTTCTGCGCGTAATCTGCTGCTTGCAAACAAAAAAACCACCGCTACCAGCGGTGGTT
TGTTTGCCGGATCAAGAGCTACCAACTCTTTTTCCGAAGGTAACTGGCTTCAGCAGAGCGCAGATACCAA
ATACTGTTCTTCTAGTGTAGCCGTAGTTAGGCCACCACTTCAAGAACTCTGTAGCACCGCCTACATACCT
CGCTCTGCTAATCCTGTTACCAGTGGCTGCTGCCAGTGGCGATAAGTCGTGTCTTACCGGGTTGGACTCA
AGACGATAGTTACCGGATAAGGCGCAGCGGTCGGGCTGAACGGGGGGTTCGTGCACACAGCCCAGCTTGG
AGCGAACGACCTACACCGAACTGAGATACCTACAGCGTGAGCTATGAGAAAGCGCCACGCTTCCCGAAGG
GAGAAAGGCGGACAGGTATCCGGTAAGCGGCAGGGTCGGAACAGGAGAGCGCACGAGGGAGCTTCCAGGG
GGAAACGCCTGGTATCTTTATAGTCCTGTCGGGTTTCGCCACCTCTGACTTGAGCGTCGATTTTTGTGAT
GCTCGTCAGGGGGGCGGAGCCTATGGAAAAACGCCAGCAACGCGGCCTTTTTACGGTTCCTGGCCTTTTG
CTGGCCTTTTGCTCACATGGCTCGACAGATCTTCAATATTGGCCATTAGCCATATTATTCATTGGTTATA
TAGCATAAATCAATATTGGCTATTGGCCATTGCATACGTTGTATCTATATCATAATATGTACATTTATAT
TGGCTCATGTCCAATATGACCGCCATGTTGGCATTGATTATTGACTAGTTATTAATAGTAATCAATTACG
GGGTCATTAGTTCATAGCCCATATATGGAGTTCCGCGTTACATAACTTACGGTAAATGGCCCGCCTGGCT
GACCGCCCAACGACCCCCGCCCATTGACGTCAATAATGACGTATGTTCCCATAGTAACGCCAATAGGGAC
TTTCCATTGACGTCAATGGGTGGAGTATTTACGGTAAACTGCCCACTTGGCAGTACATCAAGTGTATCAT
ATGCCAAGTCCGCCCCCTATTGACGTCAATGACGGTAAATGGCCCGCCTGGCATTATGCCCAGTACATGA
CCTTACGGGACTTTCCTACTTGGCAGTACATCTACGTATTAGTCATCGCTATTACCATGGTGATGCGGTT
TTGGCAGTACACCAATGGGCGTGGATAGCGGTTTGACTCACGGGGATTTCCAAGTCTCCACCCCATTGAC
GTCAATGGGAGTTTGTTTTGGCACCAAAATCAACGGGACTTTCCAAAATGTCGTAACAACTGCGATCGCC
CGCCCCGTTGACGCAAATGGGCGGTAGGCGTGTACGGTGGGAGGTCTATATAAGCAGAGCTCGTTTAGTG
AACCGTCAGATCACTAGAAGCTTTATTGCGGTAGTTTATCACAGTTAAATTGCTAACGCAGTCAGTGCTT
CTGACACAACAGTCTCGAACTTAAGCTGCAGTGACTCTCTTAAGGTAGCCTTGCAGAAGTTGGTCGTGAG
GCACTGGGCAGGTAAGTATCAAGGTTACAAGACAGGTTTAAGGAGACCAATAGAAACTGGGCTTGTCGAG
ACAGAGAAGACTCTTGCGTTTCTGATAGGCACCTATTGGTCTTACTGACATCCACTTTGCCTTTCTCTCC
ACAGGTGTCCACTCCCAGTTCAATTACAGCTCTTAAGGCTAGAGTACTTAATACGACTCACTATAGGCTA
GCCTCGAGAATTCACGCGTCGAGCATGCATCTAGGGCGGCCAATTCCGCCCCTCTCCCCCCCCCCCCTCT
CCCTCTCCCCCCCCCCCCCTAACGTTACTGGCCGAAGCCGCTTGGAATAAGGCCGGTGTGCGTTTGTCTA
TATGTTATTTTCCACCATATTGCCGTCTTTTGGCAATGTGAGGGCCCGGAAACCTGGCCCTGTCTTCTTG
ACGAGCATTCCTAGGGGTCTTTCCCCTCTCGCCAAAGGAATGCAAGGTCTGTTGAATGTCGTGAAGGAAG
CAGTTCCTCTGGAAGCTTCTTGAAGACAAACAACGTCTGTAGCGACCCTTTGCAGGCAGCGGAACCCCCC
ACCTGGCGACAGGTGCCTCTGCGGCCAAAAGCCACGTGTATAAGATACACCTGCAAAGGCGGCACAACCC
CAGTGCCACGTTGTGAGTTGGATAGTTGTGGAAAGAGTCAAATGGCTCTCCTCAAGCGTATTCAACAAGG
GGCTGAAGGATGCCCAGAAGGTACCCCATTGTATGGGATCTGATCTGGGGCCTCGGTGCACATGCTTTAC
ATGTGTTTAGTCGAGGTTAAAAAAACGTCTAGGCCCCCCGAACCACGGGGACGTGGTTTTCCTTTGAAAA
ACACGATGATAAGCTTGCCACAACCCGGGATCCTCTAGAACTAGTGGATCCCCCGGGCTGCAGGGTTTTT
TTTTTTTTTTTTTCCTCCCCTCCCTCCCCCGCGTTTCATGCAGCTGATCCGAAAGGGAATAAAAGGCTGC
GCATAATCATAATATAAAAGAAGGGGAGCGCGAGAGAAGGAAAGAAAGCCGAGAGGTGGAAGAGGGGGGA
GCGCCTCAAAGAAGCGATCAGAATAATAAAAGGAGGCCGGGCTCTTTGCCTTCTGGAACGCGCGGCTCTT
GAAAGGGCTTTTGAAAAGTAGTGTTGTTTTCCAGTCGTGCATGCTCCAATCCACGGAGTATATTAGAGCC
GGGACGCGGCGGTCGCGGGGGCAGCGACGACGGCAGCCTCGGAGGGAGCACCAGCGCTAGCAGCGGCGGC
GGCGTCCGGAGTGCCCCCGGCGCGCGGCGCAGCGATGCGGTCCCCACGGACGCGCGGCCGGCCGGGGCGC
CCCTTGAGCCTTCTGCTCGCCCTGCTCTGTGCCCTGCGAGCCAAGGTGTGCGGGGCCTCGGGTCAATTTG
AGCTGGAGATCCTGTCCATGCAGAACGTGAACGGAGAGTTACAGAATGGGAACTGTTGCGGCGGAGCCCG
GAACCCTGGCGACCGCAAGTGCACCCGCGACGAGTGTGACACGTACTTCAAAGTGTGCCTCAAGGAGTAT
CAGTCCCGCGTCACGGCCGGGGGACCCTGCAGCTTCGGCTCAGGGTCTACGCCTGTCATCGGGGGCAATA
CCTTCAATCTCAAGGCCAGCCGCGGCAACGACCGTAATCGCATCGTACTGCCTTTCAGTTTCGCCTGGCC
GAGGTCCTACACTTTGCTGGTGGAGGCATGGGATTCCAGTAATGACACTATTCAACCTGATAGCATAATT
GAAAAGGCTTCTCACTCAGGCATGATAAACCCCAGCCGGCAGTGGCAGACACTGAAACAGAACACAGGGA
TTGCCCACTTTGAGTATCAGATCCGAGTGACCTGTGATGACCACTACTATGGCTTTGGCTGCAACAAGTT
CTGTCGGCCCAGAGATGACTTCTTTGGACATTATGCCTGCGACCAGAATGGCAACAAAACCTGCATGGAA
GGCTGGATGGGTCCTGAGTGTAACAAAGCAATATGCCGACAGGGCTGCAGTCCCAAGCATGGCTCCTGCA
AACTCCCAGGTGACTGCAGGTGCCAGTATGGTTGGCAGGGCCTGTACTGTGATAAGTGCATCCCGCACCC
AGGATGTGTCCACGGCACCTGCAATGAACCCTGGCAGTGCCTCTGTGAAACCAACTGGGGTGGACAGCTC
TGTGACAAAGATCTGAATTACTGTGGGACTCATCAGCCCTGTCTCAACCGGGGAACATGTAGCAACACTG
GCCCTGACAAATACCAGTGTTCCTGCCCCGAGGGCTACTCAGGACCGAACTGTGAAATTGCTGAGCATGC
CTGCCTCTCTGATCCCTGCCACAACAGAGGCAGCTGCAAGGAGACCTCCTCGGGCTTTGAGTGTGAGTGT
TCTCCAGGCTGGACTGGACCCACGTGTTCCACAAACATCGATGACTGTTCTCCAAATAACTGTTCCCATG
GAGGCACCTGCCAGGATCTAGTGAATGGATTCAAGTGCGTGTGCCCACCCCAGTGGACTGGCAAGACTTG
TCAGTTAGATGCAAATGAGTGCGAGGCCAAGCCTTGTGTAAATGCCAGATCCTGTAAGAATCTGATTGCC
AGCTACTACTGTGATTGTCTTCCTGGCTGGATGGGTCAGAATTGTGACATAAATATCAATGACTGCCTTG
GCCAGTGTCAGAATGATGCCTCCTGTCGGGATTTGGTTAATGGTTATCGCTGTATCTGTCCACCTGGCTA
TGCGGGCGATCACTGTGAAAGAGACATCGATGAATGTGCTAGCAACCCCTGCTTGAATGGGGGTCACTGT
CAGAATGAAATTAACAGATTCCAGTGTCTGTGTCCCACTGGTTTCTCTGGAAACCTCTGTCAGCTGGACA
TCGATTACTGCGAGCCCAACCCTTGCCAGAATGGCGCCCAATGCTACAATCGTGCCAGTGACTATTTCTG
CAAGTGCCCTGAGGACTACGAGGGCAAGAACTGCTCACACCTGAAAGACCACTGCCGCACCACTCCCTGT
GAAGTGATTGACAGCTGCACCGTGGCCATGGCCTCCAACGATACTCCTGAAGGGGTGCGGTATATCTCTT
CCAACGTCTGTGGTCCCCATGGGAAGTGCAAGAGCGAGTCAGGAGGCAAATTCACCTGTGACTGTAACAA
AGGCTTCACCGGCACCTACTGCCATGAAAATATCAACGACTGTGAGGGCAACCCCTGTACGAACGGTGGC
ACGTGCATCGACGGCGTTAACTCCTACAAGTGTATCTGTAGTGACGGCTGGGAGGGCGCGCACTGTGAGA
ACAACATAAATGACTGTAGCCAGAACCCTTGCCACTATGGGGGTACATGTCGAGACCTGGTCAATGACTT
TTACTGTGACTGCAAAAATGGGTGGAAAGGGAAAACCTGCCACTCGCGTGACAGCCAGTGTGACGAAGCC
ACGTGTAATAACGGTGGTACCTGCTATGATGAAGTGGATACGTTTAAGTGCATGTGTCCTGGTGGCTGGG
AAGGAACAACCTGTAATATAGCTAGAAACAGTAGCTGCCTGCCGAACCCCTGTCATAATGGAGGCACCTG
CGTGGTCAATGGAGACTCCTTCACCTGTGTCTGCAAAGAAGGCTGGGAGGGGCCGATTTGTACTCAAAAT
ACCAACGACTGCAGTCCTCACCCTTGTTACAACAGCGGAACCTGTGTGGATGGAGATAACTGGTACCGGT
GCGAATGTGCCCCTGGTTTTGCTGGGCCAGACTGCAGGATAAACATCAATGAGTGTCAGTCTTCCCCTTG
TGCCTTTGGGGCCACCTGTGTGGATGAGATCAATGGCTACCAGTGTATCTGCCCTCCAGGACATAGTGGT
GCCAAGTGCCATGAAGTTTCAGGGAGATCTTGCATCACCATGGGGAGAGTGATACTTGATGGGGCCAAGT
GGGATGACGACTGTAACACCTGCCAGTGCCTGAATGGACGGGTGGCCTGCTCCAAGGTCTGGTGTGGCCC
GAGACCTTGCCGGCTCCACAAAGGGCACGGCGAGTGTCCCAATGGGCAGAGCTGCATCCCAGTCCTGGAT
GACCAGTGTTTCGTGCGCCCCTGCACTGGTGCTGGCGAGTGTCGGTCCTCCAGCCTCCAGCCAGTGAAGA
CCAAGTGTACATCGGACTCTTATTACCAGGACAATTGTGCGAACATCACTTTCACCTTTAACAAGGAGAT
GATGTCTCCAGGTCTCACCACTGAGCACATTTGCAGCGAATTGAGGAATCTGAATATTCTGAAGAATGTT
TCTGCTGAGTATTCAATCTACATAGCCTGTGAGCCTTCCTTATCAGCAAACAATGAAATACACGTGGCCA
TTTCTGCCGAAGACATCCGGGATGATGGAAACCCTGTCAAGGAAATTACTGATAAAATAATAGATCTCGT
TAGTAAACGGGATGGGAACAGCTCACTTATCGCTGCTGTTGCAGAAGTCAGAGTTCAGAGGCGCCCTCTG
AAAAACAGAACAGATTTCCTGGTTCCTCTGCTGAGCTCTGTCTTAACAGTCGCTTGGGTCTGTTGCTTGG
TGACAGCCTTCTACTGGTGTGTGCGGAAGCGGCGGCGGAAGCCCAGCAGCCACACCCACTCTGCCCCTGA
GGACAACACCACCAACAATGTGCGCGAACAGCTGAACCAAATCAAAAACCCCATCGAGAAACACGGAGCC
AACACAGTCCCCATCAAGGATTATGAGAACAAAAACTCCAAAATGTCAAAAATCAGGACACACAACTCGG
AAGTGGAAGAGGATGATATGGATAAGCACCAGCAGAAAGTCCGGTTTGCCAAACAGCCCGTGTACACGCT
GGTAGACAGAGAGGAGAAGGCCCCCAGCGGCACGCCGACAAAACACCCGAACTGGACAAACAAACAGGAC
AACAGAGACTTGGAAAGTGCCCAGAGCTTGAACCGGATGGAGTACATCGTAATCCGCGGTGGCGGCCGCA
TCTTTTACCCATACGATGTTCCTGACTATGCGGGCTATCCCTATGACGTCCCGGACTATGCAGGATCCTA
TCCATATGACGTTCCAGATTACGCTGCTCAGTGCGGCCGCTCTAGAGTCGACCCGGGCGGCCGCTTCCCT
TTAGTGAGGGTTAATGCTTCGAGCAGACATGATAAGATACATTGATGAGTTTGGACAAACCACAACTAGA
ATGCAGTGAAAAAAATGCTTTATTTGTGAAATTTGTGATGCTATTGCTTTATTTGTAACCATTATAAGCT
GCAATAAACAAGTTAACAACAACAATTGCATTCATTTTATGTTTCAGGTTCAGGGGGAGATGTGGGAGGT
TTTTTAAAGCAAGTAAAACCTCTACAAATGTGGTAAAATCCGATAAGGATCGATCCGGGCTGGCGTAATA
GCGAAGAGGCCCGCACCGATCGCCCTTCCCAACAGTTGCGCAGCCTGAATGGCGAATGG
[124 nt withheld, positions 6990-7113]
C
[91 nt withheld, positions 7115-7205]
A
[49 nt withheld, positions 7207-7255]
CCTTTGACGTTGGAGTCCACGTTCTTT
[37 nt withheld, positions 7283-7319]
ACCCTATCTCGGTCTATTCTTTTGATTTATAAGGGATTTTGCCGATTTCGGCCTATTGGTTAAAAAATGA
GCTGATTTAACAAAAATTTAACGCGAATTTTAACAAAATATTAACGCTTACAATTTCCTGATGCGGTATT
TTCTCCTTACGCATCTGTGCGGTATTTCACACCGCATACGCGGATCTGCGCAGCACCATGGCCTGAAATA
ACCTCTGAAAGAGGAACTTGGTTAGGTACCTTCTGAGGCGGAAAGAACCAGCTGTGGAATGTGTGTCAGT
TAGGGTGTGGAAAGTCCCCAGGCTCCCCAGCAGGCAGAAGTATGCAAAGCATGCATCTCAATTAGTCAGC
AACCAGGTGTGGAAAGTCCCCAGGCTCCCCAGCAGGCAGAAGTATGCAAAGCATGCATCTCAATTAGTCA
GCAACCATAGTCCCGCCCCTAACTCCGCCCATCCCGCCCCTAACTCCGCCCAGTTCCGCCCATTCTCCGC
CCCATGGCTGACTAATTTTTTTTATTTATGCAGAGGCCGAGGCCGCCTCGGCCTCTGAGCTATTCCAGAA
GTAGTGAGGAGGCTTTTTTGGAGGCCTAGGCTTTTGCAAAAAGCTTGATTCTTCTGACACAACAGTCTCG
AACTTAAGGCTAGAGCCACCATGATTGAACAAGATGGATTGCACGCAGGTTCTCCGGCCGCTTGGGTGGA
GAGGCTATTCGGCTATGACTGGGCACAACAGACAATCGGCTGCTCTGATGCCGCCGTGTTCCGGCTGTCA
GCGCAGGGGCGCCCGGTTCTTTTTGTCAAGACCGACCTGTCCGGTGCCCTGAATGAACTGCAGGACGAGG
CAGCGCGGCTATCGTGGCTGGCCACGACGGGCGTTCCTTGCGCAGCTGTGCTCGACGTTGTCACTGAAGC
GGGAAGGGACTGGCTGCTATTGGGCGAAGTGCCGGGGCAGGATCTCCTGTCATCTCACCTTGCTCCTGCC
GAGAAAGTATCCATCATGGCTGATGCAATGCGGCGGCTGCATACGCTTGATCCGGCTACCTGCCCATTCG
ACCACCAAGCGAAACATCGCATCGAGCGAGCACGTACTCGGATGGAAGCCGGTCTTGTCGATCAGGATGA
TCTGGACGAAGAGCATCAGGGGCTCGCGCCAGCCGAACTGTTCGCCAGGCTCAAGGCGCGCATGCCCGAC
GGCGAGGATCTCGTCGTGACCCATGGCGATGCCTGCTTGCCGAATATCATGGTGGAAAATGGCCGCTTTT
CTGGATTCATCGACTGTGGCCGGCTGGGTGTGGCGGACCGCTATCAGGACATAGCGTTGGCTACCCGTGA
TATTGCTGAAGAGCTTGGCGGCGAATGGGCTGACCGCTTCCTCGTGCTTTACGGTATCGCCGCTCCCGAT
TCGCAGCGCATCGCCTTCTATCGCCTTCTTGACGAGTTCTTCTGAGCGGGACTCTGGGGTTCGAAATGAC
CGACCAAGCGACGCCCAACCTGCCATCACGATGGCCGCAATAAAATATCTTTATTTTCATTACATCTGTG
TGTTGGTTTTTTGTGTGAATCGATAGCGATAAGGATCCGCGTATGGTGCACTCTCAGTACAATCTGCTCT
GATGCCGCATAGTTAAGCCAGCCCCGACACCCGCCAACACCCGCTGACGCGCCCTGACGGGCTTGTCTGC
TCCCGGCATCCGCTTACAGACAAGCTGTGACCGTCTCCGGGAGCTGCATGTGTCAGAGGTTTTCACCGTC
ATCACCGAAACGCGCGAGACGAAAGGGCCTCGTGATACGCCTATTTTTATAGGTTAATGTCATGATAATA
ATGGTTTCTTAGACGTCAGGTGGCACTTTTCGGGGAAATGTGCGCGGAACCCCTATTTGTTTATTTTTCT
AAATACATTCAAATATGTATCCGCTCATGAGACAATAACCCTGATAAATGCTTCAATAATATTGAAAAAG
GAAGAGTATGAGTATTCAACATTTCCGTGTCGCCCTTATTCCCTTTTTTGCGGCATTTTGCCTTCCTGTT
TTTGCTCACCCAGAAACGCTGGTGAAAGTAAAAGATGCTGAAGATCAGTTGGGTGCACGAGTGGGTTACA
TCGAACTGGATCTCAACAGCGGTAAGATCCTTGAGAGTTTTCGCCCCGAAGAACGTTTTCCAATGATGAG
CACTTTTAAAGTTCTGCTATGTGGCGCGGTATTATCCCGTATTGACGCCGGGCAAGAGCAACTCGGTCGC
CGCATACACTATTCTCAGAATGACTTGGTTGAGTACTCACCAGTCACAGAAAAGCATCTTACGGATGGCA
TGACAGTAAGAGAATTATGCAGTGCTGCCATAACCATGAGTGATAACACTGCGGCCAACTTACTTCTGAC
AACGATCGGAGGACCGAAGGAGCTAACCGCTTTTTTGCACAACATGGGGGATCATGTAACTCGCCTTGAT
CGTTGGGAACCGGAGCTGAATGAAGCCATACCAAACGACGAGCGTGACACCACGATGCCTGTAGCAATGG
CAACAACGTTGCGCAAACTATTAACTGGCGAACTACTTACTCTAGCTTCCCGGCAACAATTAATAGACTG
GATGGAGGCGGATAAAGTTGCAGGACCACTTCTGCGCTCGGCCCTTCCGGCTGGCTGGTTTATTGCTGAT
AAATCTGGAGCCGGTGAGCGTGGGTCTCGCGGTATCATTGCAGCACTGGGGCCAGATGGTAAGCCCTCCC
GTATCGTAGTTATCTACACGACGGGGAGTCAGGCAACTATGGATGAACGAAATAGACAGATCGCTGAGAT
AGGTGCCTCACTGATTAAGCATTGGTAACTGTCAGACCAAGTTTACTCATATATACTTTAGATTGATTTA
AAACTTCATTTTTAATTTAAAAGGATCTAGGTGAAGATCCTTTTTGATAATCTCATGACCAAAATCCCTT
AACGTGAGTTTTCGTTCCACTGAGCGTCAGACCCCGTAGAAAAGATCAAAGGATCTTC
Features (pLannotate 1.2.2; 22 found; start..end, strand, type, name):
      1..589     +  rep_origin     ori: high-copy-number ColE1/pMB1/pBR322/pUC origin of replication
    802..1179    +  enhancer       CMV enhancer: human cytomegalovirus immediate early enhancer
   1180..1391    +  promoter       CMV promoter: human cytomegalovirus (CMV) immediate early promoter
   1552..1684    +  intron         chimeric intron: chimera between introns from human β-globin and immunoglobulin heavy chain genes
   1729..1747    +  promoter       T7 promoter: promoter for bacteriophage T7 RNA polymerase
   1930..2392    +  misc_feature   IRES: internal ribosome entry site (IRES) of the encephalomyocarditis virus (EMCV)
   2413..2444    +  misc_feature   MCS (fragment): pBluescript multiple cloning site
   2835..6491    +  CDS            Jag1: JAG1_RAT - Experimental evidence at protein level: Swiss-Prot protein existence level 1. Ligand for multiple Notch receptors and involved in the mediation of Notch signaling. May be involved in cell-fate decisions during hematopoiesis. Enhances fibroblast growth factor-induced angiogenesis (in vitro). Seems to be involved in early and late stages of mammalian cardiovascular development. Inhibits myoblast differentiation. May regulate fibroblast growth factor-induced angiogenesis. From Rattus norvegicus (Rat).
   6516..6605    +  CDS            3xHA: three tandem HA epitope tags
   6648..6665    -  promoter       T3 promoter (fragment): promoter for bacteriophage T3 RNA polymerase
   6683..6804    -  polyA_signal   SV40 poly(A) signal: SV40 polyadenylation signal
   6827..6895    -  CDS            large T antigen (fragment): large T antigen from SV40 (simian virus 40)
   6919..6986    +  CDS            lacZα (fragment): LacZα fragment of β-galactosidase; lacZ fragment
   6990..7418    +  rep_origin     f1 ori (sequence partly withheld): f1 bacteriophage origin of replication; arrow indicates direction of (+) strand synthesis
   7446..7497    -  misc_feature   bom (fragment): basis of mobility region from pBR322
   7562..7919    +  promoter       SV40 promoter: SV40 enhancer and early promoter
   7970..8761    +  CDS            neo: KKA2_KLEPN - Also known as kan, nptII. Experimental evidence at protein level: Swiss-Prot protein existence level 1. Resistance to kanamycin, neomycin, paromomycin, ribostamycin, butirosin and gentamicin B. From Klebsiella pneumoniae.
   8828..8876    +  polyA_signal   poly(A) signal: synthetic polyadenylation signal
   8896..8950    -  misc_feature   bom (fragment): basis of mobility region from pBR322
   9052..9087    -  CDS            rop (fragment): Rop protein, which maintains plasmids at low copy number; rop
   9182..9286    +  promoter       AmpR promoter: bla
   9287..10147   +  CDS            AmpR: β-lactamase; bla; confers resistance to ampicillin, carbenicillin, and related antibiotics
