[The description below was written by a language model from this plasmid's Addgene catalogue record and pLannotate feature annotations shown in this document.]
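Description:
Jag1-HA pIRES is a mammalian expression plasmid built on the bicistronic pIRES backbone and carrying rat (Rattus norvegicus) Jagged1, a ligand for Notch receptors, fused at its C terminus to three tandem HA epitope tags. It is propagated in E. coli at high copy through a ColE1/pUC-type origin with ampicillin selection from the β-lactamase gene, and it also contains an f1 origin. For selection in mammalian cells, an SV40 enhancer/early promoter drives a neo (aminoglycoside phosphotransferase) cassette terminated by a synthetic poly(A) signal. The catalogue lists this marker as gentamicin, which corresponds to G418/Geneticin-type selection.

Expression is driven by the human CMV immediate-early enhancer and promoter, followed by a chimeric β-globin/immunoglobulin intron that promotes efficient processing of the transcript, and then a T7 promoter. In the annotated sequence the EMCV IRES lies upstream of the insert, so Jag1-3xHA sits in the second, IRES-dependent cloning position. No coding sequence is annotated in the first cistron, so Jag1-HA appears to be the only payload protein. The insert was cloned between XbaI sites and carries a silent C-to-G change at position 3237. A T3 promoter fragment follows the insert. An SV40 poly(A) signal comes next, although it is annotated on the reverse strand.

The depositor notes that the backbone appears roughly 600 bp smaller than its reported size but that the plasmid functions as expected. The associated publication concerns regulation of Jagged1 by the membrane-targeted protein Neuralized-like 1, which is consistent with using the plasmid to express HA-tagged Jagged1 for detection or immunoprecipitation in Notch signalling studies.
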