Addgene plasmid #17336: Jag1-HA pIRES
Depositing lab: Joan Conaway & Ronald Conaway. Depositing organization: Stowers Institute for Medical Research. Publication: Neuralized-like 1 (Neurl1) targeted to the plasma membrane by N-myristoylation regulates the Notch ligand Jagged1. Koutelou E, Sato S, Tomomori-Sato C, Florens L, Swanson SK, Washburn MP, Kokkinaki M, Conaway RC, Conaway JW, Moschonas NK. J Biol Chem. 2008 Feb 15;283(7):3846-53. doi: 10.1074/jbc.M706974200. Epub 2007 Dec 12. PubMed 18077452.
Backbone
  Vector backbone: pIRES
  Backbone manufacturer: BD Biosciences
  Backbone size w/o insert (bp): 6100
  Vector type: Mammalian Expression
  Selectable markers: Gentamicin
Growth in bacteria
  Bacterial resistance: Ampicillin, 100 μg/mL
  Growth temperature: 37°C
  Growth strain: DH5alpha
  Copy number: High Copy
Gene/Insert
  Gene/Insert name: Jagged1
  Species: R. norvegicus (rat)
  Insert size (bp): 3654
  Mutation: A silent C->G mutation at 3237
  GenBank ID: ENSRNOT00000010638 NM_019147
  Entrez Gene: Jag1
  Tag / fusion protein: HA X3 (C terminal on insert)
  Cloning method: Restriction Enzyme; 5′ cloning site XbaI (not destroyed); 3′ cloning site XbaI (not destroyed)
  Sequencing primers: 5′ n/a; 3′ T3
Terms and licenses: Academic/Nonprofit Terms; Industry Terms: Not Available to Industry
Depositor comments: The backbone of this plasmid appears to be approximately 600bp smaller than is reported. The depositing scientist is aware of this difference and reports that the plasmid functions as it should.
How to cite: Jag1-HA pIRES was a gift from Joan Conaway & Ronald Conaway (Addgene plasmid # 17336 ; http://n2t.net/addgene:17336 ; RRID:Addgene_17336)
