>Addgene plasmid #17336 | Jag1-HA pIRES | addgene partial sequence | sequence record 50209 | rJAG1-F, highly repetitive special seq
CACAGTCCCCATCAAGGATTATGAGAACAAAAACTCCAAAATGTCAAAAATCAGGACACACAACTCGGAA
GTGGAAGAGGATGATATGGATAAGCACCAGCAGAAAGTCCGGTTTGCCAAACAGCCCGTGTACACGCTGG
TAGACAGAGAGGAGAAGGCCCCCAGCGGCACGCCGACAAAACACCCGAACTGGACAAACAAACAGGACAA
CAGAGACTTGGAAAGTGCCCAGAGCTTGAACCGGATGGAGTACATCGTAATCCGCGGTGGCGGCCGCATC
TTTTACCCATACGATGTTCCTGACTATGCGGGCTATCCCTATGACGTCCCGGACTATGCAGGATCCTATC
CATATGACGTTCCAGATTACGCTGCTCAGTGCGGCCGCTCTAGAGTCGACCCGGGCGGCCGCTTCCCTTT
AGTGAGGGTTAATGCTTCGAGCAGACATGATAAGATACATTGATGAGTTTGGACAAACCACAACTAGAAT
GCAGTGAAAAAAATGCTTTATTTGTGAAATTTGTGATGCTATTGCTTTATTTGTAACCATTATAAGCTGC
AATAAACAAGTTAACAACAACAATTGCATTCATTTTATGTTTCAGGTTCAGGGGGAGATGTGGGAGGTTT
TTTAAAGCAAGTAAAACCTCTACAAATGTGGTAAAATCCGATAAGGATCGATCCGGGCTGGCGTAATAGC
GAAGAGGCCCGCACCGATCGCCCTTCCCAACAGTTGCGCAGCCTGAATGGCGAATGGACGCGCCCTGTAG
CGGCGCATTAAGCGC
[80 nt withheld, positions 786-865]
TT
