>Addgene plasmid #17336 | Jag1-HA pIRES | addgene partial sequence | sequence record 50212 | rJAG1-R2, highly repetitive special seq
GCGGGTGCACTTGCGGTCGCCAGGGTTCCGGGCTCCGCCGCAACAGTTCCCATTCTGTAACTCTCCGTTC
ACGTTCTGCATGGACAGGATCTCCAGCTCAAATTGACCCGAGGCCCCGCACACCTTGGCTCGCAGGGCAC
AGAGCAGGGCGAGCAGAAGGCTCAAGGGGCGCCCCGGCCGGCCGCGCGTCCGTGGGGACCGCATCGCTGC
GCCGCGCGCCGGGGGCACTCCGGACGCCGCCGCCGCTGCTAGCGCTGGTGCTCCCTCCGAGGCTGCCGTC
GTCGCTGCCCCCGCGACCGCCGCGTCCCGGCTCTAATATACTCCGTGGATTGGAGCATGCACGACTGGAA
AACAACACTACTTTTCAAAGCCCTTTCAAGAGCCGCGCGTTCCAGAAGGCAAAGAGCCCGGCCTCCTTTT
ATTATTCTGATCGCTTCTTTGAGGCGCTCCCCCCTCTTCCACCTCTCGGCTTTCTTTCCTTCTCTCGCGC
TCCCCTTCTTTTATATTATGATTATGCGCAGCCTTTTATTCCCTTTCGGATCAGCTGCATGAAACGCGGG
GGAGGGAGGGGAGGAAAAAAAAAAAAAAAAACCCTGCAGCCCGGGGGATCCACTAGTTCTAGAGGATCCC
GGGTTGTGGCAAGCTTATCATCGTGTTTTTCAAAGGAAAACCACGTCCCCGTGGTTCGGGGGGCCTAGAC
GTTTTTTTAACCTCGACTAAACACATGTAAAGCATGTGCACCGAGGCCCCAGATCAGATCCCATACAATG
GGGTACCTTCTGGGCATCCTTCAGCCCCTTGTTGAATACGCTTGAGGAGAGCCATTTTGACTCTTTCCAC
AACTATCCAACTCAGAACGTGGCACTGGGGTTGTGCCGCCTTTGCAGGTGTATCTAAAACT
