>Addgene plasmid #17336 | Jag1-HA pIRES | addgene partial sequence | sequence record 50214 | rJAG1-R, highly repetitive special seq
GGTCAGTTTTTTTTTTTTCTCCCTCCCTCCCCCGCGTTTCATGCAGCTGATCCGAAAGGGAATAAAAGGC
TGCGCATAATCATAATATAAAAGAAGGGGAGCGCGAGAGAAGGAAAGAAAGCCGAGAGGTGGAAGAGGGG
GGAGCGCCTCAAAGAAGCGATCAGAATAATAAAAGGAGGCCGGGCTCTTTGCCTTCTGGAACGCGCGGCT
CTTGAAAGGGCTTTTGAAAAGTAGTGTTGTTTTCCAGTCGTGCATGCTCCAATCCACGGAGTATATTAGA
GCCGGGACGCGGCGGTCGCGGGGGCAGCGACGACGGCAGCCTCGGAGGGAGCACCAGCGCTAGCAGCGGC
GGCGGCGTCCGGAGTGCCCCCGGCGCGCGGCGCAGCGATGCGGTCCCCACGGACGCGCGGCCGGCCGGGG
CGCCCCTTGAGCCTTCTGCTCGCCCTGCTCTGTGCCCTGCGAGCCAAGGTGTGCGGGGCCTCGGGTCAAT
TTGAGCTGGAGATCCTGTCCATGCAGAACGTGAACGGAGAGTTACAGAATGGGAACTGTTGCGGCGGAGC
CCGGAACCCTGGCGACCGCAAGTGCACCCGCGACGAGTGTGACACGTACTTCAAAGTGTGCCTCAAGGAG
TATCAGTCCCGCGTCACGGCCGGGGGACCCTGCAGCTTCGGCTCAGGGTCTACGCCTGTCATCGGGGGCA
ATACCTTCAATCTCAAGGCCAGCCGCGGCAACGACCGTAATCGCATCGTACTGCCTTTCAGTTTCGCCTG
GCCGAGGTCCTACACTTTGCTGGTGGAGGCATGGGATTCCAGTAATGACACTATTCAACCTGATAGCATA
ATTGAAAAGGCTTCTCACTCAGGCATGATAAACC
