>Addgene plasmid #17336 | Jag1-HA pIRES | addgene partial sequence | sequence record 50215 | EBV-rev, highly repetitive special seq
TGCAGCGAATTGAGGAATCTGAATATTCTGAAGAATGTTTCTGCTGAGTATTCAATCTACATAGCCTGTG
AGCCTTCCTTATCAGCAAACAATGAAATACACGTGGCCATTTCTGCCGAAGACATCCGGGATGATGGAAA
CCCTGTCAAGGAAATTACTGATAAAATAATAGATCTCGTTAGTAAACGGGATGGGAACAGCTCACTTATC
GCTGCTGTTGCAGAAGTCAGAGTTCAGAGGCGCCCTCTGAAAAACAGAACAGATTTCCTGGTTCCTCTGC
TGAGCTCTGTCTTAACAGTCGCTTGGGTCTGTTGCTTGGTGACAGCCTTCTACTGGTGTGTGCGGAAGCG
GCGGCGGAAGCCCAGCAGCCACACCCACTCTGCCCCTGAGGACAACACCACCAACAATGTGCGCGAACAG
CTGAACCAAATCAAAAACCCCATCGAGAAACACGGAGCCAACACAGTCCCCATCAAGGATTATGAGAACA
AAAACTCCAAAATGTCAAAAATCAGGACACACAACTCGGAAGTGGAAGAGGATGATATGGATAAGCACCA
GCAGAAAGTCCGGTTTGCCAAACAGCCCGTGTACACGCTGGTAGACAGAGAGGAGAAGGCCCCCAGCGGC
ACGCCGACAAAACACCCGAACTGGACAAACAAACAGGACAACAGAGACTTGGAAAGTGCCCAGAGCTTGA
ACCGGATGGAGTACATCGTAATCCGCGGTGGCGGCCGCATCTTTTACCCATACGATGTTCCTGACTATGC
GGGCTATCCCTATGACGTCCCGGACTATGCAGGATCCTATCCATATGACGTTCCAGATTACGCTGCTCAG
TGCGGCCGCTCTAGAGTCGACCCGGGCGGCCGCTTCCCTTTAGTGAGGGTAATGCTC
