>Addgene plasmid #17336 | Jag1-HA pIRES | addgene partial sequence | sequence record 50216 | T3, highly repetitive special seq
GAGCGGCCGCACTGAAGCAGCGTAATCTGGAACGTCATATGGATAGGATCCTGCATAGTCCGGGACGTCA
TAGGGATAGCCCGCATAGTCAGGAACATCGTATGGGTAAAAGATGCGGCCGCCACCGCGGATTACGATGT
ACTCCATCCGGTTCAAGCTCTGGGCACTTTCCAAGTCTCTGTTGTCCTGTTTGTTTGTCCAGTTCGGGTG
TTTTGTCGGCGTGCCGCTGGGGGCCTTCTCCTCTCTGTCTACCAGCGTGTACACGGGCTGTTTGGCAAAC
CGGACTTTCTGCTGGTGCTTATCCATATCATCCTCTTCCACTTCCGAGTTGTGTGTCCTGATTTTTGACA
TTTTGGAGTTTTTGTTCTCATAATCCTTGATGGGGACTGTGTTGGCTCCGTGTTTCTCGATGGGGTTTTT
GATTTGGTTCAGCTGTTCGCGCACATTGTTGGTGGTGTTGTCCTCAGGGGCAGAGTGGGTGTGGCTGCTG
GGCTTCCGCCGCCGCTTCCGCACACACCAGTAGAAGGCTGTCACCAAGCAACAGACCCAAGCGACTGTTA
AGACAGAGCTCAGCAGAGGAACCAGGAAATCTGTTCTGTTTTTCAGAGGGCGCCTCTGAACTCTGACTTC
TGCAACAGCAGCGATAAGTGAGCTGTTCCCATCCCGTTTACTAACGAGATCTATTATTTTATCAGTAATT
TCCTTGACAGGGTTTCCATCATCCCGGATGTCTTCGGCAGAAATGGCCACGTGTATTTCATTGTTTGCTG
ATAAGGAAGGCTCACAGGCTATGTAGATTGAATACTCAGCAGAAACATTCTTCAGAATATTCAGATTCCT
CAATTCGCTGCAA
