>Addgene plasmid #17336 | Jag1-HA pIRES | depositor partial sequence | sequence record 66665 | rJag1 insert sequence
ATGCGGTCCCCACGGACGCGCGGCCGGCCGGGGCGCCCCTTGAGCCTTCTGCTCGCCCTGCTCTGTGCCC
TGCGAGCCAAGGTGTGCGGGGCCTCGGGTCAATTTGAGCTGGAGATCCTGTCCATGCAGAACGTGAACGG
AGAGTTACAGAATGGGAACTGTTGCGGCGGAGCCCGGAACCCTGGCGACCGCAAGTGCACCCGCGACGAG
TGTGACACGTACTTCAAAGTGTGCCTCAAGGAGTATCAGTCCCGCGTCACGGCCGGGGGACCCTGCAGCT
TCGGCTCAGGGTCTACGCCTGTCATCGGGGGCAATACCTTCAATCTCAAGGCCAGCCGCGGCAACGACCG
TAATCGCATCGTACTGCCTTTCAGTTTCGCCTGGCCGAGGTCCTACACTTTGCTGGTGGAGGCATGGGAT
TCCAGTAATGACACTATTCAACCTGATAGCATAATTGAAAAGGCTTCTCACTCAGGCATGATAAACCCCA
GCCGGCAGTGGCAGACACTGAAACAGAACACAGGGATTGCCCACTTTGAGTATCAGATCCGAGTGACCTG
TGATGACCACTACTATGGCTTTGGCTGCAACAAGTTCTGTCGGCCCAGAGATGACTTCTTTGGACATTAT
GCCTGCGACCAGAATGGCAACAAAACCTGCATGGAAGGCTGGATGGGTCCTGAGTGTAACAAAGCAATAT
GCCGACAGGGCTGCAGTCCCAAGCATGGCTCCTGCAAACTCCCAGGTGACTGCAGGTGCCAGTATGGTTG
GCAGGGCCTGTACTGTGATAAGTGCATCCCGCACCCAGGATGTGTCCACGGCACCTGCAATGAACCCTGG
CAGTGCCTCTGTGAAACCAACTGGGGTGGACAGCTCTGTGACAAAGATCTGAATTACTGTGGGACTCATC
AGCCCTGTCTCAACCGGGGAACATGTAGCAACACTGGCCCTGACAAATACCAGTGTTCCTGCCCCGAGGG
CTACTCAGGACCGAACTGTGAAATTGCTGAGCATGCCTGCCTCTCTGATCCCTGCCACAACAGAGGCAGC
TGCAAGGAGACCTCCTCGGGCTTTGAGTGTGAGTGTTCTCCAGGCTGGACTGGACCCACGTGTTCCACAA
ACATCGATGACTGTTCTCCAAATAACTGTTCCCATGGAGGCACCTGCCAGGATCTAGTGAATGGATTCAA
GTGCGTGTGCCCACCCCAGTGGACTGGCAAGACTTGTCAGTTAGATGCAAATGAGTGCGAGGCCAAGCCT
TGTGTAAATGCCAGATCCTGTAAGAATCTGATTGCCAGCTACTACTGTGATTGTCTTCCTGGCTGGATGG
GTCAGAATTGTGACATAAATATCAATGACTGCCTTGGCCAGTGTCAGAATGATGCCTCCTGTCGGGATTT
GGTTAATGGTTATCGCTGTATCTGTCCACCTGGCTATGCGGGCGATCACTGTGAAAGAGACATCGATGAA
TGTGCTAGCAACCCCTGCTTGAATGGGGGTCACTGTCAGAATGAAATTAACAGATTCCAGTGTCTGTGTC
CCACTGGTTTCTCTGGAAACCTCTGTCAGCTGGACATCGATTACTGCGAGCCCAACCCTTGCCAGAATGG
CGCCCAATGCTACAATCGTGCCAGTGACTATTTCTGCAAGTGCCCTGAGGACTACGAGGGCAAGAACTGC
TCACACCTGAAAGACCACTGCCGCACCACTCCCTGTGAAGTGATTGACAGCTGCACCGTGGCCATGGCCT
CCAACGATACGCCTGAAGGGGTGCGGTATATCTCTTCCAACGTCTGTGGTCCCCATGGGAAGTGCAAGAG
CGAGTCAGGAGGCAAATTCACCTGTGACTGTAACAAAGGCTTCACCGGCACCTACTGCCATGAAAATATC
AACGACTGTGAGGGCAACCCCTGTACGAACGGTGGCACGTGCATCGACGGCGTCAACTCCTACAAGTGTA
TCTGTAGTGACGGCTGGGAGGGCGCGCACTGTGAGAACAACATAAATGACTGTAGCCAGAACCCTTGCCA
CTATGGGGGTACATGTCGAGACCTGGTCAATGACTTTTACTGTGACTGCAAAAATGGGTGGAAAGGGAAA
ACCTGCCACTCGCGTGACAGCCAGTGTGACGAAGCCACGTGTAATAACGGTGGTACCTGCTATGATGAAG
TGGATACGTTTAAGTGCATGTGTCCTGGTGGCTGGGAAGGAACAACCTGTAATATAGCTAGAAACAGTAG
CTGCCTGCCGAACCCCTGTCATAATGGAGGCACCTGCGTGGTCAATGGAGACTCCTTCACCTGTGTCTGC
AAAGAAGGCTGGGAGGGGCCGATTTGTACTCAAAATACCAACGACTGCAGTCCTCACCCTTGTTACAACA
GCGGAACCTGTGTGGATGGAGATAACTGGTACCGGTGCGAATGTGCCCCTGGTTTTGCTGGGCCAGACTG
CAGGATAAACATCAATGAGTGTCAGTCTTCCCCTTGTGCCTTTGGGGCCACCTGTGTGGATGAGATCAAT
GGCTACCAGTGTATCTGCCCTCCAGGACATAGTGGTGCCAAGTGCCATGAAGTTTCAGGGAGATCTTGCA
TCACCATGGGGAGAGTGATACTTGATGGGGCCAAGTGGGATGACGACTGTAACACCTGCCAGTGCCTGAA
TGGACGGGTGGCCTGCTCCAAGGTCTGGTGTGGCCCGAGACCTTGCCAGCTCCACAAAGGGCACGGCGAG
TGTCCCAATGGGCAGAGCTGCATCCCAGTCCTGGATGACCAGTGTTTCGTGCGCCCCTGCACTGGTGCTG
GCGAGTGTCGGTCCTCCAGCCTCCAGCCAGTGAAGACCAAGTGTACATCGGACTCTTATTACCAGGACAA
TTGTGCGAACATCACTTTCACCTTTAACAAGGAGATGATGTCTCCAGGTCTCACCACTGAGCACATTTGC
AGCGAATTGAGGAATCTGAATATTCTGAAGAATGTTTCTGCTGAGTATTCAATCTACATAGCCTGTGAGC
CTTCCTTATCAGCAAACAATGAAATACACGTGGCCATTTCTGCCGAAGACATCCGGGATGATGGAAACCC
TGTCAAGGAAATTACTGATAAAATAATAGATCTCGTTAGTAAACGGGATGGGAACAGCTCACTTATCGCT
GCTGTTGCAGAAGTCAGAGTTCAGAGGCGCCCTCTGAAAAACAGAACAGATTTCCTGGTTCCTCTGCTGA
GCTCTGTCTTAACAGTGGCTTGGGTCTGTTGCTTGGTGACAGCCTTCTACTGGTGTGTGCGGAAGCGGCG
GCGGAAGCCCAGCAGCCACACCCACTCTGCCCCTGAGGACAACACCACCAACAATGTGCGCGAACAGCTG
AACCAAATCAAAAACCCCATCGAGAAACACGGAGCCAACACAGTCCCCATCAAGGATTATGAGAACAAAA
ACTCCAAAATGTCAAAAATCAGGACACACAACTCGGAAGTGGAAGAGGATGATATGGATAAGCACCAGCA
GAAAGTCCGGTTTGCCAAACAGCCCGTGTACACGCTGGTAGACAGAGAGGAGAAGGCCCCCAGCGGCACG
CCGACAAAACACCCGAACTGGACAAACAAACAGGACAACAGAGACTTGGAAAGTGCCCAGAGCTTGAACC
GGATGGAGTACATCGTATAG
